Addgene plasmid #71309: pRB1080
Purpose: Expresses VQR Cas9 variant with eef-1A.1 (eft-3) promoter
Depositing lab: Andrew Fire. Depositing organization: Stanford University. Publication: Cas9 Variants Expand the Target Repertoire in Caenorhabditis elegans. Bell RT, Fu BX, Fire AZ. Genetics. 2015 Dec 17. pii: genetics.115.185041. 10.1534/genetics.115.185041 PubMed 26680661.
Backbone
  Vector backbone: pCFJ601
  Total vector size (bp): 8113
  Vector type: Worm Expression, CRISPR
Growth in bacteria
  Bacterial resistance: Ampicillin, 100 μg/mL
  Growth temperature: 37°C
  Growth strain: DH5alpha
  Copy number: High Copy
Gene/Insert
  Gene/Insert name: VQR Cas9 variant
  Species: Synthetic
  Insert size (bp): 4323
  Promoter: eef-1A.1 (eft-3)
  Cloning method: Gibson Cloning
  Sequencing primers: 5′ M13 reverse
Terms and licenses: Academic/Nonprofit Terms; Industry Terms: Not Available to Industry
Depositor comments: Please note: eft-3 has officially been changed to eef-1A.1 Please see the eef-1A.1 WormBase entry for details: http://www.wormbase.org/species/c_elegans/gene/WBGene00001168#05-9g-3
How to cite: pRB1080 was a gift from Andrew Fire (Addgene plasmid # 71309 ; http://n2t.net/addgene:71309 ; RRID:Addgene_71309)
