[The description below was written by a language model from this plasmid's Addgene catalogue record and pLannotate feature annotations shown in this document.]
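Description:
pRB1080 is an 8,113 bp worm expression and CRISPR plasmid built on the pCFJ601 backbone, designed to express the VQR variant of Cas9 in Caenorhabditis elegans. It is maintained in E. coli as a high-copy plasmid through a ColE1/pUC-type origin and is selected with ampicillin via a β-lactamase gene under its own promoter. Short remnants of lacZα, bom and rop are also annotated in the backbone and appear to be leftovers of earlier cloning rather than functional parts.

The main expression unit consists of the eef-1A.1 promoter (formerly called eft-3, the elongation factor 1α gene promoter), which drives a Streptococcus pyogenes Cas9 coding sequence that is codon-optimized for C. elegans and contains synthetic introns, followed by the tbb-2 (β-tubulin) terminator. The cassette is flanked by attB4 and attB3 Gateway recombination sites inherited from the parental vector, while the variant insert itself was introduced by Gibson assembly. The automated annotation labels the coding sequence simply as Cas9, and the VQR identity comes from the catalogue entry. VQR is an engineered Cas9 with altered PAM recognition, consistent with the stated aim of widening the range of targetable sites in the worm genome.

Downstream of the Cas9 cassette, the feature table also shows a C. elegans U6 snRNA promoter placed almost directly against an S. pyogenes guide RNA scaffold. The near-absence of sequence between them suggests an empty guide cassette with no targeting spacer, although the record does not comment on this element or its intended use.
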