Features (pLannotate 1.2.2; 14 found; start..end, strand, type, name):
    834..1422    +  rep_origin     ori: high-copy-number ColE1/pMB1/pBR322/pUC origin of replication
   1604..1624    +  protein_bind   attB4: mutant version of attB; core recombination site for the Gateway® BP reaction BP Clonase™
   1625..2224    +  promoter       eft-3 promoter: eft-3; promoter for the C. elegans elongation factor 1α gene (Mitrovich and Anderson, 2000)
   2241..6497    +  CDS            Cas9: S. pyogenes Cas9, codon optimized for C. elegans with synthetic introns
   6575..6898    +  terminator     tbb-2 terminator: tbb-2; transcription terminator for the C. elegans tubulin beta-2 gene
   6902..6922    -  protein_bind   attB3: mutant version of attB; core recombination site for the Gateway® BP reaction BP Clonase™
   6926..6967    +  CDS            lacZα (fragment): LacZα fragment of β-galactosidase; lacZ fragment
   6967..7316    +  promoter       CeU6 promoter: promoter for the C. elegans R07E5.16 U6 snRNA gene (Dickinson et al., 2013)
   7318..7393    +  misc_RNA       gRNA scaffold: guide RNA scaffold for the Streptococcus pyogenes CRISPR/Cas9 system
   7408..7474    +  CDS            lacZα (fragment): LacZα fragment of β-galactosidase; lacZ fragment
   7480..7579    -  misc_feature   bom (fragment): basis of mobility region from pBR322
   7681..7716    -  CDS            rop (fragment): Rop protein, which maintains plasmids at low copy number; rop
   7811..7915    +  promoter       AmpR promoter: bla
   7916..663     +  CDS            AmpR (across the origin): β-lactamase; bla; confers resistance to ampicillin, carbenicillin, and related antibiotics
>Addgene plasmid #71309 | pRB1080 | depositor full sequence | sequence record 133149 | pRB1080 sequence 8113 bps
ATGAGCACTTTTAAAGTTCTGCTATGTGGCGCGGTATTATCCCGTATTGACGCCGGGCAAGAGCAACTCG
GTCGCCGCATACACTATTCTCAGAATGACTTGGTTGAGTACTCACCAGTCACAGAAAAGCATCTTACGGA
TGGCATGACAGTAAGAGAATTATGCAGTGCTGCCATAACCATGAGTGATAACACTGCGGCCAACTTACTT
CTGACAACGATCGGAGGACCGAAGGAGCTAACCGCTTTTTTGCACAACATGGGGGATCATGTAACTCGCC
TTGATCGTTGGGAACCGGAGCTGAATGAAGCCATACCAAACGACGAGCGTGACACCACGATGCCTGTAGC
AATGGCAACAACGTTGCGCAAACTATTAACTGGCGAACTACTTACTCTAGCTTCCCGGCAACAATTAATA
GACTGGATGGAGGCGGATAAAGTTGCAGGACCACTTCTGCGCTCGGCCCTTCCGGCTGGCTGGTTTATTG
CTGATAAATCTGGAGCCGGTGAGCGTGGGTCTCGCGGTATCATTGCAGCACTGGGGCCAGATGGTAAGCC
CTCCCGTATCGTAGTTATCTACACGACGGGGAGTCAGGCAACTATGGATGAACGAAATAGACAGATCGCT
GAGATAGGTGCCTCACTGATTAAGCATTGGTAACTGTCAGACCAAGTTTACTCATATATACTTTAGATTG
ATTTAAAACTTCATTTTTAATTTAAAAGGATCTAGGTGAAGATCCTTTTTGATAATCTCATGACCAAAAT
CCCTTAACGTGAGTTTTCGTTCCACTGAGCGTCAGACCCCGTAGAAAAGATCAAAGGATCTTCTTGAGAT
CCTTTTTTTCTGCGCGTAATCTGCTGCTTGCAAACAAAAAAACCACCGCTACCAGCGGTGGTTTGTTTGC
CGGATCAAGAGCTACCAACTCTTTTTCCGAAGGTAACTGGCTTCAGCAGAGCGCAGATACCAAATACTGT
CCTTCTAGTGTAGCCGTAGTTAGGCCACCACTTCAAGAACTCTGTAGCACCGCCTACATACCTCGCTCTG
CTAATCCTGTTACCAGTGGCTGCTGCCAGTGGCGATAAGTCGTGTCTTACCGGGTTGGACTCAAGACGAT
AGTTACCGGATAAGGCGCAGCGGTCGGGCTGAACGGGGGGTTCGTGCACACAGCCCAGCTTGGAGCGAAC
GACCTACACCGAACTGAGATACCTACAGCGTGAGCTATGAGAAAGCGCCACGCTTCCCGAAGGGAGAAAG
GCGGACAGGTATCCGGTAAGCGGCAGGGTCGGAACAGGAGAGCGCACGAGGGAGCTTCCAGGGGGAAACG
CCTGGTATCTTTATAGTCCTGTCGGGTTTCGCCACCTCTGACTTGAGCGTCGATTTTTGTGATGCTCGTC
AGGGGGGCGGAGCCTATGGAAAAACGCCAGCAACGCGGCCTTTTTACGGTTCCTGGTCTTTTGCTGGCCT
TTTGCTCACATGTTCTTTCCTGCGTTATCCCCTGATTCTGTGGATAACCGTATTACCGCCTTTGAGTGAG
CTGATACCAGCGGATAACAATTTCACACAGGAAACAGCTATGACCATGATTACGCCAAGCTATCAACTTT
GTATAGAAAAGTTGGCACCTTTGGTCTTTTATTGTCAACTTCCATTGGTTCTTCCATTGTTTCTGTTAAA
TTAATGAATTTTTCATAAAATAAAGACATTATACAATATAAAAATGAAGAATTTATTGAAAATAAACTGC
CAGAGAGAAAAAGTATGCAACACTCCCGCCGAGAGTGTTTGAAATGGTGTACGGTACATTTTCGTGCTAG
GAGTTAGATGTGCAGGCAGCAACGAGAGGGGGAGAGATTTTTTTGGGCCTTGTGAAATTAACGTGAGTTT
TCTGGTCATCTGACTAATCATGTTGGTTTTTTGTTGGTTTATTTTGTTTTTATCTTTGTTTTTATCCAGA
TTAGGAAATTTAAATTTTATGAATTTATAATGAGGTCAAACATTCAGTCCCAGCGTTTTTCCTGTTCTCA
CTGTTTAGTCGAATTTTTATTTTAGGCTTTCAACAAATGTTCTAACTGTCTTATTTGTGACCTCACTTTT
TATATTTTTTTAATTTTTAAAAATATTAGAAGTTTCTAGGATAATTTTTTCGACTTTTATTCTCTCTACC
GTCCGCACTCTTCTTACTTTTAAATTAAATTGTTTTTTTTTCAGTTGGGAAACACTTTGCTCTAGAAAAA
ATGGACAAAAAATACAGCATCGGCCTTGACATCGGAACGAACTCCGTCGGATGGGCCGTCATCACCGACG
AGTACAAGGTCCCATCCAAGAAGTTCAAGGTCCTCGGAAACACCGACCGTCACTCCATCAAGAAGAACCT
CATCGGAGCCCTCCTCTTCGACTCCGGAGAGACCGCCGAGGCCACCCGTCTCAAGCGTACCGCCCGTCGT
CGTTACACCCGTCGTAAGAACCGTATCTGCTACCTCCAAGAGATCTTCTCCAACGAGATGGCCAAGGTCG
ACGACTCCTTCTTCCACCGTCTCGAGGAGTCCTTCCTCGTCGAGGAGGACAAGAAGCACGAGCGTCACCC
AATCTTCGGAAACATCGTCGACGAGGTCGCCTACCACGAGAAGTACCCAACCATCTACCACCTCCGTAAG
AAGCTCGTCGACTCCACCGACAAGGCCGACCTCCGTCTCATCTACCTCGCCCTCGCCCACATGATCAAGT
TCCGTGGACACTTCCTCATCGAGGGAGACCTCAACCCAGACAACTCCGACGTCGACAAGCTCTTCATCCA
ACTCGTCCAAACCTACAACCAACTCTTCGAGGAGAACCCAATCAACGCCTCCGGAGTCGACGCCAAGGCC
ATCCTCTCCGCCCGTCTCTCCAAGTCCCGTCGTCTCGAGAACCTCATCGCCCAACTCCCAGGAGAGAAGA
AGAACGGACTCTTCGGAAACCTCATCGCCCTCTCCCTCGGACTCACCCCAAACTTCAAGTCCAACTTCGA
CCTCGCCGAGGACGCCAAGCTCCAACTCTCCAAGGACACCTACGACGACGACCTCGACAACCTCCTCGCC
CAAATCGGAGACCAATACGCCGACCTCTTCCTCGCCGCCAAGAACCTCTCCGACGCCATCCTCCTCTCCG
ACATCCTCCGTGTCAACACCGAGATCACCAAGGCCCCACTCTCCGCCTCCATGATCAAGCGTTACGACGA
GCACCACCAAGACCTCACCCTCCTCAAGGCCCTCGTCCGTCAACAACTCCCAGAGAAGTACAAGGTAAGT
TTAAACATATATATACTAACTAACCCTGATTATTTAAATTTTCAGGAGATCTTCTTCGACCAATCCAAGA
ACGGATACGCCGGATACATCGACGGAGGAGCCTCCCAAGAGGAGTTCTACAAGTTCATCAAGCCAATCCT
CGAGAAGATGGACGGAACCGAGGAGCTCCTCGTCAAGCTCAACCGTGAGGACCTCCTCCGTAAGCAACGT
ACCTTCGACAACGGATCCATCCCACACCAAATCCACCTCGGAGAGCTCCACGCCATCCTCCGTCGTCAAG
AGGACTTCTACCCATTCCTCAAGGACAACCGTGAGAAGATCGAGAAGATCCTCACCTTCCGTATCCCATA
CTACGTCGGACCACTCGCCCGTGGAAACTCCCGTTTCGCCTGGATGACCCGTAAGTCCGAGGAGACCATC
ACCCCATGGAACTTCGAGGAGGTCGTCGACAAGGGAGCCTCCGCCCAATCCTTCATCGAGCGTATGACCA
ACTTCGACAAGAACCTCCCAAACGAGAAGGTCCTCCCAAAGCACTCCCTCCTCTACGAGTACTTCACCGT
CTACAACGAGCTCACCAAGGTCAAGTACGTCACCGAGGGAATGCGTAAGCCAGCCTTCCTCTCCGGAGAG
CAAAAGAAGGCCATCGTCGACCTCCTCTTCAAGACCAACCGTAAGGTCACCGTCAAGCAACTCAAGGAGG
ACTACTTCAAGAAGATCGAGTGCTTCGACTCCGTCGAGATCTCCGGAGTCGAGGACCGTTTCAACGCCTC
CCTCGGAACCTACCACGACCTCCTCAAGATCATCAAGGACAAGGACTTCCTCGACAACGAGGAGAACGAG
GACATCCTCGAGGACATCGTCCTCACCCTCACCCTCTTCGAGGACCGTGAGATGATCGAGGAGCGTCTCA
AGACCTACGCCCACCTCTTCGACGACAAGGTCATGAAGCAGCTTAAGCGTCGTCGTTACACCGGATGGGG
ACGTCTCTCCCGTAAGCTCATCAACGGAATCCGTGACAAGCAATCCGGAAAGACCATCCTCGACTTCCTC
AAGTCCGACGGATTCGCCAACCGTAACTTCATGCAACTCATCCACGACGACTCCCTCACCTTCAAGGTAA
GTTTAAACAGTTCGGTACTAACTAACCATACATATTTAAATTTTCAGGAGGACATCCAAAAGGCCCAAGT
CTCCGGACAAGGAGACTCCCTCCACGAGCACATCGCCAACCTCGCCGGATCCCCAGCCATCAAGAAGGGA
ATCCTCCAAACCGTCAAGGTCGTCGACGAGCTCGTCAAGGTCATGGGACGTCACAAGCCAGAGAACATCG
TCATCGAGATGGCCCGTGAGAACCAAACCACCCAAAAGGGACAAAAGAACTCCCGTGAGCGTATGAAGCG
TATCGAGGAGGGAATCAAGGAGCTCGGATCCCAAATCCTCAAGGAGCACCCAGTCGAGAACACCCAACTC
CAAAACGAGAAGCTCTACCTCTACTACCTCCAAAACGGACGTGACATGTACGTCGACCAAGAGCTCGACA
TCAACCGTCTCTCCGACTACGACGTCGACCACATCGTCCCACAATCCTTCCTCAAGGACGACTCCATCGA
CAACAAGGTCCTCACCCGTTCCGACAAGAACCGTGGAAAGTCCGACAACGTCCCATCCGAGGAGGTCGTC
AAGAAGATGAAGAACTACTGGCGTCAACTCCTCAACGCCAAGCTCATCACCCAACGTAAGTTCGACAACC
TCACCAAGGCTGAGCGTGGAGGACTCTCCGAGCTCGACAAGGCCGGATTCATCAAGCGTCAACTCGTCGA
GACCCGTCAAATCACCAAGCACGTCGCCCAAATCCTCGACTCCCGTATGAACACCAAGTACGACGAGAAC
GACAAGCTCATCCGTGAGGTCAAGGTCATCACCCTCAAGTCCAAGCTCGTCTCCGACTTCCGTAAGGACT
TCCAATTCTACAAGGTCCGTGAGATCAACAACTACCACCACGCCCACGACGCCTACCTCAACGCCGTAGT
AGGAACCGCCCTCATCAAGAAGTACCCAAAGCTCGAGTCCGAGTTCGTCTACGGAGACTACAAGGTCTAC
GACGTCCGTAAGATGATCGCCAAGTCCGAGCAAGAGATCGGAAAGGCCACCGCCAAGTACTTCTTCTACT
CCAACATCATGAACTTCTTCAAGGTAAGTTTAAACATGATTTTACTAACTAACTAATCTGATTTAAATTT
TCAGACCGAGATCACCCTCGCCAACGGAGAGATCCGTAAGCGTCCACTCATCGAGACCAACGGAGAGACC
GGAGAGATCGTCTGGGACAAGGGACGTGACTTCGCCACAGTCCGTAAGGTCCTCTCCATGCCACAAGTCA
ACATCGTCAAGAAGACCGAGGTCCAAACCGGAGGATTCTCCAAGGAGTCCATCCTCCCAAAGCGTAACTC
CGACAAGCTCATCGCCCGTAAGAAGGACTGGGACCCAAAGAAGTACGGAGGATTCGTCTCCCCAACCGTC
GCCTACTCCGTCCTCGTCGTCGCCAAGGTCGAGAAGGGAAAGTCCAAGAAGCTCAAGTCCGTCAAGGAGC
TCCTCGGAATCACCATCATGGAGCGTTCCTCCTTCGAGAAGAACCCAATCGACTTCCTCGAGGCCAAGGG
ATACAAGGAGGTCAAGAAGGACCTCATCATCAAGCTCCCAAAGTACTCCCTCTTCGAGCTCGAGAACGGA
CGTAAGCGTATGCTCGCCTCCGCCGGAGAGCTCCAAAAGGGAAACGAGCTCGCCCTCCCATCCAAGTACG
TCAACTTCCTCTACCTCGCCTCCCACTACGAGAAGCTCAAGGGATCCCCAGAGGACAACGAGCAAAAGCA
ACTCTTCGTCGAGCAACACAAGCACTACCTCGACGAGATCATCGAGCAAATCTCCGAGTTCTCCAAGCGT
GTCATCCTCGCCGACGCCAACCTCGACAAGGTCCTCTCCGCCTACAACAAGCACCGTGACAAGCCAATCC
GTGAGCAAGCCGAGAACATCATCCACCTCTTCACCCTCACCAACCTCGGAGCCCCAGCCGCCTTCAAGTA
CTTCGACACCACCATCGACCGTAAGCAATACCGTTCCACCAAGGAGGTCCTCGACGCCACCCTCATCCAC
CAATCCATCACCGGACTCTACGAGACCCGTATCGACCTCTCCCAACTCGGAGGAGACGGAGGATCCGGAC
CACCAAAGAAGAAGCGTAAGGTCTACCCATACGACGTCCCAGACTACGCCTAAACTAGTGATAAATGCAA
AATCCTTTCAAGCATTCCCTTCTTCTCTATCACTCTTCTTTCTTTTTGTCAAAAAATTCTCTCGCTAATT
TATTTGCTTTTTTAATGTTATTATTTTATGACTTTTTATAGTCACTGAAAAGTTTGCATCTGAGTGAAGT
GAATGCTATCAAAATGTGATTCTGTCTGATGTACTTTCACAATCTCTCTTCAATTCCATTTTGAAGTGCT
TTAAACCCGAAAGGTTGAGAAAAATGCGAGCGCTCAAATATTTGTATTGTGTTCGTTGAGTGACCCAACA
AAAAGAGGAAACTTTATTGTGCCGCCAAGAAAAAAGTCTCACAACTTTATTATACATAGTTGATAATTCA
CTGGCCGTCGTTTTACAACGTCGTGACTGGGAAAACCAAAAAAAACTAGCAATAAAGGAATAAAAAACTG
TACACCTTAAAGGCGCACACTCTGTTTTGCAAATTTTATTTTTAGTTGTGAATTTTCTGCTGAGACCTGA
AAATAGCAACTTTAGTACTACTATAATTTGTCAACCTTTTCAAAAAAAGCATGCAATTTTTGAGAAACTC
TTATAAAAGCTATTATTAAAAAAACACCTTTTTTCCAAAATTATTCCACAAAAAATATGTTATGAAATGC
CTACACCCTCTCACACACACTCTTTATACTACTCTGTCAAACTCACGAGATGTCTGCCGCCTCTTGTGTT
GCCCCTATATAAACACCTCCTATTGCGAGATGTCTTGGTTTTAGAGCTAGAAATAGCAAGTTAAAATAAG
GCTAGTCCGTTATCAACTTGAAAAAGTGGCACCGAGTCGGTGCTTTTTGTGAAATTTCTGGCGTAATAGC
GAAGAGGCCCGCACCGATCGCCCTTCCCAACAGTTGCGCAGCCTGAATGGCGAATGGCGCCTGATGCGGT
ATTTTCTCCTTACGCATCTGTGCGGTATTTCACACCGCATATGGTGCACTCTCAGTGCAATCTGCTCTGA
TGCCGCATAGTTAAGCCAGCCCCGACACCCGCCAACACCCGCTGACGCGCCCTGACGGGCTTGTCTGCTC
CCGGCATCCGCTTACAGACAAGCTGTGACCGTCTCCGGGAGCTGCATGTGTCAGAGGTTTTCACCGTCAT
CACCGAAACGCGCGAGACGAAAGGGCCTCGTGATACGCCTATTTTTATAGGTTAATGTCATGATAATAAT
GGTTTCTTAGACGTCAGGTGGCACTTTTCGGGGAAATGTGCGCGGAACCCCTATTTGTTTATTTTTCTAA
ATACATTCAAATATGTATCCGCTCATGAGACAATAACCCTGATAAATGCTTCAATAATATTGAAAAAGGA
AGAGTATGAGTATTCAACATTTCCGTGTCGCCCTTATTCCCTTTTTTGCGGCATTTTGCCTTCCTGTTTT
TGCTCACCCAGAAACGCTGGTGAAAGTAAAAGATGCTGAAGATCAGTTGGGTGCACGAGTGGGTTACATC
GAACTGGATCTCAACAGCGGTAAGATCCTTGAGAGTTTTCGCCCCGAAGAACGTTTTCCAATG
