>Addgene plasmid #71309 | pRB1080 | addgene partial sequence | sequence record 132561 | M13-F20 5'-TGTAAAACGACGGCCAGT-3'
ATAAAGTTGTGAGACTTTTTTCTTGGCGGCACAATAAAGTTTCCTCTTTTTGTTGGGTCACTCAACGAAC
ACAATACAAATATTTGAGCGCTCGCATTTTTCTCAACCTTTCGGGTTTAAAGCACTTCAAAATGGAATTG
AAGAGAGATTGTGAAAGTACATCAGACAGAATCACATTTTGATAGCATTCACTTCACTCAGATGCAAACT
TTTCAGTGACTATAAAAAGTCATAAAATAATAACATTAAAAAAGCAAATAAATTAGCGAGAGAATTTTTT
GACAAAAAGAAAGAAGAGTGATAGAGAAGAAGGGAATGCTTGAAAGGATTTTGCATTTATCACTAGTTTA
GGCGTAGTCTGGGACGTCGTATGGGTAGACCTTACGCTTCTTCTTTGGTGGTCCGGATCCTCCGTCTCCT
CCGAGTTGGGAGAGGTCGATACGGGTCTCGTAGAGTCCGGTGATGGATTGGTGGATGAGGGTGGCGTCGA
GGACCTCCTTGGTGGAACGGTATTGCTTACGGTCGATGGTGGTGTCGAAGTACTTGAAGGCGGCTGGGGC
TCCGAGGTTGGTGAGGGTGAAGAGGTGGATGATGTTCTCGGCTTGCTCACGGATTGGCTTGTCACGGTGC
TTGTTGTAGGCGGAGAGGACCTTGTCGAGGTTGGCGTCGGCGAGGATGACACGCTTGGAGAACTCGGAGA
TTTGCTCGATGATCTCGTCGAGGTAGTGCTTGTGTTGCTCGACGAAGAGTTGCTTTTGCTCGTTGTCCTC
TGGGGATCCCTTGAGCTTCTCGTAGTGGGAGGCGAGGTAGAGGAAGTTGACGTACTTGGATGGGAGGGCG
AGCTCGTTTCCCTTTTGGAGCTCTCCGGCGGAGGCGAGCATACGCTTACGTCCGTTCTCGAGCTCGAAGA
GGGAGTACTTTGGGAGCTTGATGATGAGGTCCTTCTTGACCTCCTTGTATCCCTTGGCCTC
