>Addgene plasmid #71309 | pRB1080 | addgene partial sequence | sequence record 132562 | hSpCas9-R1 5'-CGCTCGTGCTTCTTATCCTC-3'
TCCTCGAGACGGTGGAAGAAGGAGTCGTCGACCTTGGCCATCTCGTTGGAGAAGATCTCTTGGAGGTAGC
AGATACGGTTCTTACGACGGGTGTAACGACGACGGGCGGTACGCTTGAGACGGGTGGCCTCGGCGGTCTC
TCCGGAGTCGAAGAGGAGGGCTCCGATGAGGTTCTTCTTGATGGAGTGACGGTCGGTGTTTCCGAGGACC
TTGAACTTCTTGGATGGGACCTTGTACTCGTCGGTGATGACGGCCCATCCGACGGAGTTCGTTCCGATGT
CAAGGCCGATGCTGTATTTTTTGTCCATTTTTTCTAGAGCAAAGTGTTTCCCAACTGAAAAAAAAACAAT
TTAATTTAAAAGTAAGAAGAGTGCGGACGGTAGAGAGAATAAAAGTCGAAAAAATTATCCTAGAAACTTC
TAATATTTTTAAAAATTAAAAAAATATAAAAAGTGAGGTCACAAATAAGACAGTTAGAACATTTGTTGAA
AGCCTAAAATAAAAATTCGACTAAACAGTGAGAACAGGAAAAACGCTGGGACTGAATGTTTGACCTCATT
ATAAATTCATAAAATTTAAATTTCCTAATCTGGATAAAAACAAAGATAAAAACAAAATAAACCAACAAAA
AACCAACATGATTAGTCAGATGACCAGAAAACTCACGTTAATTTCACAAGGCCCAAAAAAATCTCTCCCC
CTCTCGTTGCTGCCTGCACATCTAACTCCTAGCACGAAAATGTACCGTACACCATTTCAAACACTCTCGG
CGGGAGTGTTGCATACTTTTTCTCTCTGGCAGTTTATTTTCAATAAATTCTTCATTTTTATATTGTATAA
TGTCTTTATTTTATGAAAAATTCATTAATTTAACAGAAACAATGGAAGAACCAATGGAAGTTGACAATAA
AAGACCAAAGGTGCCAACTTTTCTATACAAAGTTGATAGCTTGGCGTAATCATGGTCATAGCTGTTTCCT
GTGTGAAATTGTTATCCGCTGGTATCAGCTCACTCAAAGGCGGTAATACGGTTATCCACAGAATCAGGGG
ATAACGCAGGAAAGAACATGTGAGCAAAAGGCCAGCAAAAGACCAGGAACCGTAAAA
