>Addgene plasmid #71309 | pRB1080 | addgene partial sequence | sequence record 133150 | AmpSeq-F 5'-ctcatgagcggatacatatttgaa-3'
AAATAAACAAATAGGGGTTCCGCGCACATTTCCCCGAAAAGTGCCACCTGACGTCTAAGAAACCATTATT
ATCATGACATTAACCTATAAAAATAGGCGTATCACGAGGCCCTTTCGTCTCGCGCGTTTCGGTGATGACG
GTGAAAACCTCTGACACATGCAGCTCCCGGAGACGGTCACAGCTTGTCTGTAAGCGGATGCCGGGAGCAG
ACAAGCCCGTCAGGGCGCGTCAGCGGGTGTTGGCGGGTGTCGGGGCTGGCTTAACTATGCGGCATCAGAG
CAGATTGCACTGAGAGTGCACCATATGCGGTGTGAAATACCGCACAGATGCGTAAGGAGAAAATACCGCA
TCAGGCGCCATTCGCCATTCAGGCTGCGCAACTGTTGGGAAGGGCGATCGGTGCGGGCCTCTTCGCTATT
ACGCCAGAAATTTCACAAAAAGCACCGACTCGGTGCCACTTTTTCAAGTTGATAACGGACTAGCCTTATT
TTAACTTGCTATTTCTAGCTCTAAAACCAAGACATCTCGCAATAGGAGGTGTTTATATAGGGGCAACACA
AGAGGCGGCAGACATCTCGTGAGTTTGACAGAGTAGTATAAAGAGTGTGTGTGAGAGGGTGTAGGCATTT
CATAACATATTTTTTGTGGAATAATTTTGGAAAAAAGGTGTTTTTTTAATAATAGCTTTTATAAGAGTTT
CTCAAAAATTGCATGCTTTTTTTGAAAAGGTTGACAAATTATAGTAGTACTAAAGTTGCTATTTTCAGGT
CTCAGCAGAAAATTCACAACTAAAAATAAAATTTGCAAAACAGAGTGTGCGCCTTTAAGGTGTACAGTTT
TTTATTCCTTTATTGCTAGTTTTTTTTGGTTTTCCCAGTCACGACGTTGTAAAACGACGGCCAGTGAATT
ATCAACTATGTATAATAAAGTTGTGAGACTTTTTTCTTGGCGGCACAATAAAGTTTCCTCTTTTTGTTGG
GTCACTCAACGAACACAATACAAATATTTGAGCGCTCGCATTTTTCTCAACCTTTCGGGTTTAAAGCACT
TCAAAATGGAATTGAAGAGAGATTGTGAAAGTACATCAGACAGAATCACATTT
